Addgene plasmid #201484: LgBit-NbALFA
Purpose: NanoBit detection of ALFA-tagged protein
Depositing lab: Patrick Giguère. Publication: Development of a V5-tag-directed nanobody and its implementation as an intracellular biosensor of GPCR signalling. Zeghal M, Matte K, Venes A, Patel S, Laroche G, Sarvan S, Joshi M, Rain JC, Couture JF, Giguere PM. J Biol Chem. 2023 Jul 28:105107. doi: 10.1016/j.jbc.2023.105107. PubMed 37517699.
Backbone
  Vector backbone: pcDNA3.1+
  Backbone manufacturer: Invitrogen
  Backbone size w/o insert (bp): 5428
  Vector type: Mammalian Expression
  Selectable markers: Neomycin (select with G418)
Growth in bacteria
  Bacterial resistance: Ampicillin, 100 μg/mL
  Growth temperature: 37°C
  Growth strain: DH5alpha
  Copy number: High Copy
Gene/Insert
  Gene/Insert name: LgBit-NbALFA
  Species: Synthetic
  Insert size (bp): 918
  Promoter: CMV
  Tag / fusion protein: LgBit (N terminal on insert)
  Cloning method: Restriction Enzyme; 5′ cloning site HindIII (not destroyed); 3′ cloning site XbaI (not destroyed)
  Sequencing primers: 5′ CMV-F; 3′ Bgh-R
Resource information
  A portion of this plasmid was derived from a plasmid made by: Synthetic
Terms and licenses: Academic/Nonprofit Terms; Industry Terms: Not Available to Industry
How to cite: LgBit-NbALFA was a gift from Patrick Giguère (Addgene plasmid # 201484 ; http://n2t.net/addgene:201484 ; RRID:Addgene_201484)
