[The description below was written by a language model from this plasmid's Addgene catalogue record and pLannotate feature annotations shown in this document.]
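Description:
LgBit-NbALFA is a mammalian expression plasmid built on the pcDNA3.1+ backbone, carrying a synthetic 918 bp insert cloned between HindIII and XbaI sites. It is propagated in E. coli through a high-copy ColE1/pUC-type origin with ampicillin selection from the β-lactamase gene. An SV40 promoter-driven neomycin phosphotransferase cassette with an SV40 polyadenylation signal allows G418 selection of stably transfected mammalian cells. The backbone also carries an f1 origin and a T7 promoter just upstream of the insert. Short annotated fragments such as the truncated HIV-1 LTR, ble, lacI and lac promoter/operator elements appear to be partial matches to backbone sequence rather than functional parts of the design.

The payload is a single fusion open reading frame expressed from the CMV immediate early enhancer and promoter and terminated by the bovine growth hormone polyadenylation signal. Its N-terminal portion is LgBit, the large fragment of split NanoLuc luciferase, which the feature table detects as a partial Nluc coding sequence. The C-terminal portion is NbALFA, a nanobody that recognises the ALFA epitope tag. The annotation software labels this region as a mouse immunoglobulin heavy-chain variable domain, reflecting similarity to the nanobody fold rather than its true identity.

According to the record, the construct is intended for NanoBit detection of ALFA-tagged proteins. In this scheme the nanobody brings LgBit to an ALFA-tagged target, and luminescence arises when a complementary small NanoBit fragment on a nearby partner reconstitutes active luciferase. The associated work concerns tag-directed nanobodies used as intracellular biosensors of GPCR signalling.
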