Features (pLannotate 1.2.2; 21 found; start..end, strand, type, name):
     28..80      -  misc_feature   bom (fragment): basis of mobility region from pBR322
    235..614     +  enhancer       CMV enhancer: human cytomegalovirus immediate early enhancer
    615..818     +  promoter       CMV promoter: human cytomegalovirus (CMV) immediate early promoter
    814..847     +  LTR            5' LTR (truncated) (fragment): truncated 5' long terminal repeat (LTR) from HIV-1
    863..881     +  promoter       T7 promoter: promoter for bacteriophage T7 RNA polymerase
    923..1396    +  CDS            Nluc (fragment): NanoLuc® luciferase human codon-optimized
   1454..1819    +  CDS            HVM20_MOUSE: Experimental evidence at protein level: Swiss-Prot protein existence level 1. From Mus musculus (Mouse).
   1885..2109    +  polyA_signal   bGH poly(A) signal: bovine growth hormone polyadenylation signal
   2113..2134    +  promoter       SV40 promoter (fragment): SV40 enhancer and early promoter
   2155..2583    +  rep_origin     f1 ori (sequence partly withheld): f1 bacteriophage origin of replication; arrow indicates direction of (+) strand synthesis
   2597..2926    +  promoter       SV40 promoter: SV40 enhancer and early promoter
   2993..3784    +  CDS            neo: KKA2_KLEPN - Also known as kan, nptII. Experimental evidence at protein level: Swiss-Prot protein existence level 1. Resistance to kanamycin, neomycin, paromomycin, ribostamycin, butirosin and gentamicin B. From Klebsiella pneumoniae.
   3808..3966    +  CDS            ble (fragment): BLE_KLEPN - Experimental evidence at protein level: Swiss-Prot protein existence level 1. Binding protein with a strong affinity to the bleomycin family of antibiotics. Binds to CL990; an antimitotic-antibiotic compound. From Klebsiella pneumoniae.
   3961..4082    +  polyA_signal   SV40 poly(A) signal: SV40 polyadenylation signal
   4155..4171    -  protein_bind   lac operator: The lac repressor binds to the lac operator to inhibit transcription in E. coli. This inhibition can be relieved by adding lactose or isopropyl-β-D-thiogalactopyranoside (IPTG). lac repressor encoded by lacI
   4179..4209    -  promoter       lac promoter: promoter for the E. coli lac operon
   4224..4245    -  protein_bind   CAP binding site: CAP binding activates transcription in the presence of cAMP. E. coli catabolite activator protein
   4258..4350    -  CDS            lacI (fragment): lac repressor; lacI; The lac repressor binds to the lac operator to inhibit transcription in E. coli. This inhibition can be relieved by adding lactose or isopropyl-β-D-thiogalactopyranoside (IPTG).
   4533..5121    -  rep_origin     ori: high-copy-number ColE1/pMB1/pBR322/pUC origin of replication
   5292..6152    -  CDS            AmpR: β-lactamase; bla; confers resistance to ampicillin, carbenicillin, and related antibiotics
   6153..6257    -  promoter       AmpR promoter: bla
>Addgene plasmid #201484 | LgBit-NbALFA | addgene full sequence | sequence record 395347 | Addgene NGS Result
GACGGATCGGGAGATCTCCCGATCCCCTATGGTGCACTCTCAGTACAATCTGCTCTGATGCCGCATAGTT
AAGCCAGTATCTGCTCCCTGCTTGTGTGTTGGAGGTCGCTGAGTAGTGCGCGAGCAAAATTTAAGCTACA
ACAAGGCAAGGCTTGACCGACAATTGCATGAAGAATCTGCTTAGGGTTAGGCGTTTTGCGCTGCTTCGCG
ATGTACGGGCCAGATATACGCGTTGACATTGATTATTGACTAGTTATTAATAGTAATCAATTACGGGGTC
ATTAGTTCATAGCCCATATATGGAGTTCCGCGTTACATAACTTACGGTAAATGGCCCGCCTGGCTGACCG
CCCAACGACCCCCGCCCATTGACGTCAATAATGACGTATGTTCCCATAGTAACGCCAATAGGGACTTTCC
ATTGACGTCAATGGGTGGAGTATTTACGGTAAACTGCCCACTTGGCAGTACATCAAGTGTATCATATGCC
AAGTACGCCCCCTATTGACGTCAATGACGGTAAATGGCCCGCCTGGCATTATGCCCAGTACATGACCTTA
TGGGACTTTCCTACTTGGCAGTACATCTACGTATTAGTCATCGCTATTACCATGGTGATGCGGTTTTGGC
AGTACATCAATGGGCGTGGATAGCGGTTTGACTCACGGGGATTTCCAAGTCTCCACCCCATTGACGTCAA
TGGGAGTTTGTTTTGGCACCAAAATCAACGGGACTTTCCAAAATGTCGTAACAACTCCGCCCCATTGACG
CAAATGGGCGGTAGGCGTGTACGGTGGGAGGTCTATATAAGCAGAGCTCTCTGGCTAACTAGAGAACCCA
CTGCTTACTGGCTTATCGAAATTAATACGACTCACTATAGGGAGACCCAAGCTGGCTAGCGTTTAAACTT
AAGCTTGCCACCATGGTCTTCACACTCGAAGATTTCGTTGGGGACTGGGAACAGACAGCCGCCTACAACC
TGGACCAAGTCCTTGAACAGGGAGGTGTGTCCAGTTTGCTGCAGAATCTCGCCGTGTCCGTAACTCCGAT
CCAAAGGATTGTCCGGAGCGGTGAAAATGCCCTGAAGATCGACATCCATGTCATCATCCCGTATGAAGGT
CTGAGCGCCGACCAAATGGCCCAGATCGAAGAGGTGTTTAAGGTGGTGTACCCTGTGGATGATCATCACT
TTAAGGTGATCCTGCCCTATGGCACACTGGTAATCGACGGGGTTACGCCGAACATGCTGAACTATTTCGG
ACGGCCGTATGAAGGCATCGCCGTGTTCGACGGCAAAAAGATCACTGTAACAGGGACCCTGTGGAACGGC
AACAAAATTATCGACGAGCGCCTGATCACCCCCGACGGCTCCATGCTGTTCCGAGTAACCATCAACAGTG
GGAGTTCCGGTGGTGGCGGGAGCGGAGGTGGAGGCTCGAGCATGGCGTCCGGGGAAGTTCAACTTCAAGA
AAGCGGTGGCGGCTTGGTCCAACCGGGTGGGAGCCTCCGACTTTCATGTACTGCTTCCGGGGTCACTATT
TCTGCCCTCAATGCAATGGCGATGGGCTGGTATAGGCAGGCACCTGGAGAAAGAAGAGTAATGGTTGCGG
CGGTCAGCGAAAGAGGAAACGCTATGTACCGGGAAAGCGTGCAGGGACGCTTTACCGTGACCAGGGATTT
CACCAACAAGATGGTTTCCTTGCAGATGGACAATTTGAAACCCGAAGACACTGCGGTGTATTATTGTCAC
GTCTTGGAAGACCGAGTGGATTCATTTCATGATTATTGGGGCCAGGGTACCCAAGTCACGGTGTCTTCAT
AAGAATTCAGTCTAAGCTAGCAGATCTTCTAGAGGGCCCGTTTAAACCCGCTGATCAGCCTCGACTGTGC
CTTCTAGTTGCCAGCCATCTGTTGTTTGCCCCTCCCCCGTGCCTTCCTTGACCCTGGAAGGTGCCACTCC
CACTGTCCTTTCCTAATAAAATGAGGAAATTGCATCGCATTGTCTGAGTAGGTGTCATTCTATTCTGGGG
GGTGGGGTGGGGCAGGACAGCAAGGGGGAGGATTGGGAAGACAATAGCAGGCATGCTGGGGATGCGGTGG
GCTCTATGGCTTCTGAGGCGGAAAGAACCAGCTGGGGCTCTAGGGGGTATCCCC
[124 nt withheld, positions 2155-2278]
C
[91 nt withheld, positions 2280-2370]
A
[49 nt withheld, positions 2372-2420]
CCTTTGACGTTGGAGTCCACGTTCTTT
[37 nt withheld, positions 2448-2484]
ACCCTATCTCGGTCTATTCTTTTGATTTATAAGGGATTTTGCCGATTTCGGCCTATTGGTTAAAAAATGA
GCTGATTTAACAAAAATTTAACGCGAATTAATTCTGTGGAATGTGTGTCAGTTAGGGTGTGGAAAGTCCC
CAGGCTCCCCAGCAGGCAGAAGTATGCAAAGCATGCATCTCAATTAGTCAGCAACCAGGTGTGGAAAGTC
CCCAGGCTCCCCAGCAGGCAGAAGTATGCAAAGCATGCATCTCAATTAGTCAGCAACCATAGTCCCGCCC
CTAACTCCGCCCATCCCGCCCCTAACTCCGCCCAGTTCCGCCCATTCTCCGCCCCATGGCTGACTAATTT
TTTTTATTTATGCAGAGGCCGAGGCCGCCTCTGCCTCTGAGCTATTCCAGAAGTAGTGAGGAGGCTTTTT
TGGAGGCCTAGGCTTTTGCAAAAAGCTCCCGGGAGCTTGTATATCCATTTTCGGATCTGATCAAGAGACA
GGATGAGGATCGTTTCGCATGATTGAACAAGATGGATTGCACGCAGGTTCTCCGGCCGCTTGGGTGGAGA
GGCTATTCGGCTATGACTGGGCACAACAGACAATCGGCTGCTCTGATGCCGCCGTGTTCCGGCTGTCAGC
GCAGGGGCGCCCGGTTCTTTTTGTCAAGACCGACCTGTCCGGTGCCCTGAATGAACTGCAGGACGAGGCA
GCGCGGCTATCGTGGCTGGCCACGACGGGCGTTCCTTGCGCAGCTGTGCTCGACGTTGTCACTGAAGCGG
GAAGGGACTGGCTGCTATTGGGCGAAGTGCCGGGGCAGGATCTCCTGTCATCTCACCTTGCTCCTGCCGA
GAAAGTATCCATCATGGCTGATGCAATGCGGCGGCTGCATACGCTTGATCCGGCTACCTGCCCATTCGAC
CACCAAGCGAAACATCGCATCGAGCGAGCACGTACTCGGATGGAAGCCGGTCTTGTCGATCAGGATGATC
TGGACGAAGAGCATCAGGGGCTCGCGCCAGCCGAACTGTTCGCCAGGCTCAAGGCGCGCATGCCCGACGG
CGAGGATCTCGTCGTGACCCATGGCGATGCCTGCTTGCCGAATATCATGGTGGAAAATGGCCGCTTTTCT
GGATTCATCGACTGTGGCCGGCTGGGTGTGGCGGACCGCTATCAGGACATAGCGTTGGCTACCCGTGATA
TTGCTGAAGAGCTTGGCGGCGAATGGGCTGACCGCTTCCTCGTGCTTTACGGTATCGCCGCTCCCGATTC
GCAGCGCATCGCCTTCTATCGCCTTCTTGACGAGTTCTTCTGAGCGGGACTCTGGGGTTCGAAATGACCG
ACCAAGCGACGCCCAACCTGCCATCACGAGATTTCGATTCCACCGCCGCCTTCTATGAAAGGTTGGGCTT
CGGAATCGTTTTCCGGGACGCCGGCTGGATGATCCTCCAGCGCGGGGATCTCATGCTGGAGTTCTTCGCC
CACCCCAACTTGTTTATTGCAGCTTATAATGGTTACAAATAAAGCAATAGCATCACAAATTTCACAAATA
AAGCATTTTTTTCACTGCATTCTAGTTGTGGTTTGTCCAAACTCATCAATGTATCTTATCATGTCTGTAT
ACCGTCGACCTCTAGCTAGAGCTTGGCGTAATCATGGTCATAGCTGTTTCCTGTGTGAAATTGTTATCCG
CTCACAATTCCACACAACATACGAGCCGGAAGCATAAAGTGTAAAGCCTGGGGTGCCTAATGAGTGAGCT
AACTCACATTAATTGCGTTGCGCTCACTGCCCGCTTTCCAGTCGGGAAACCTGTCGTGCCAGCTGCATTA
ATGAATCGGCCAACGCGCGGGGAGAGGCGGTTTGCGTATTGGGCGCTCTTCCGCTTCCTCGCTCACTGAC
TCGCTGCGCTCGGTCGTTCGGCTGCGGCGAGCGGTATCAGCTCACTCAAAGGCGGTAATACGGTTATCCA
CAGAATCAGGGGATAACGCAGGAAAGAACATGTGAGCAAAAGGCCAGCAAAAGGCCAGGAACCGTAAAAA
GGCCGCGTTGCTGGCGTTTTTCCATAGGCTCCGCCCCCCTGACGAGCATCACAAAAATCGACGCTCAAGT
CAGAGGTGGCGAAACCCGACAGGACTATAAAGATACCAGGCGTTTCCCCCTGGAAGCTCCCTCGTGCGCT
CTCCTGTTCCGACCCTGCCGCTTACCGGATACCTGTCCGCCTTTCTCCCTTCGGGAAGCGTGGCGCTTTC
TCATAGCTCACGCTGTAGGTATCTCAGTTCGGTGTAGGTCGTTCGCTCCAAGCTGGGCTGTGTGCACGAA
CCCCCCGTTCAGCCCGACCGCTGCGCCTTATCCGGTAACTATCGTCTTGAGTCCAACCCGGTAAGACACG
ACTTATCGCCACTGGCAGCAGCCACTGGTAACAGGATTAGCAGAGCGAGGTATGTAGGCGGTGCTACAGA
GTTCTTGAAGTGGTGGCCTAACTACGGCTACACTAGAAGAACAGTATTTGGTATCTGCGCTCTGCTGAAG
CCAGTTACCTTCGGAAAAAGAGTTGGTAGCTCTTGATCCGGCAAACAAACCACCGCTGGTAGCGGTGGTT
TTTTTGTTTGCAAGCAGCAGATTACGCGCAGAAAAAAAGGATCTCAAGAAGATCCTTTGATCTTTTCTAC
GGGGTCTGACGCTCAGTGGAACGAAAACTCACGTTAAGGGATTTTGGTCATGAGATTATCAAAAAGGATC
TTCACCTAGATCCTTTTAAATTAAAAATGAAGTTTTAAATCAATCTAAAGTATATATGAGTAAACTTGGT
CTGACAGTTACCAATGCTTAATCAGTGAGGCACCTATCTCAGCGATCTGTCTATTTCGTTCATCCATAGT
TGCCTGACTCCCCGTCGTGTAGATAACTACGATACGGGAGGGCTTACCATCTGGCCCCAGTGCTGCAATG
ATACCGCGAGACCCACGCTCACCGGCTCCAGATTTATCAGCAATAAACCAGCCAGCCGGAAGGGCCGAGC
GCAGAAGTGGTCCTGCAACTTTATCCGCCTCCATCCAGTCTATTAATTGTTGCCGGGAAGCTAGAGTAAG
TAGTTCGCCAGTTAATAGTTTGCGCAACGTTGTTGCCATTGCTACAGGCATCGTGGTGTCACGCTCGTCG
TTTGGTATGGCTTCATTCAGCTCCGGTTCCCAACGATCAAGGCGAGTTACATGATCCCCCATGTTGTGCA
AAAAAGCGGTTAGCTCCTTCGGTCCTCCGATCGTTGTCAGAAGTAAGTTGGCCGCAGTGTTATCACTCAT
GGTTATGGCAGCACTGCATAATTCTCTTACTGTCATGCCATCCGTAAGATGCTTTTCTGTGACTGGTGAG
TACTCAACCAAGTCATTCTGAGAATAGTGTATGCGGCGACCGAGTTGCTCTTGCCCGGCGTCAATACGGG
ATAATACCGCGCCACATAGCAGAACTTTAAAAGTGCTCATCATTGGAAAACGTTCTTCGGGGCGAAAACT
CTCAAGGATCTTACCGCTGTTGAGATCCAGTTCGATGTAACCCACTCGTGCACCCAACTGATCTTCAGCA
TCTTTTACTTTCACCAGCGTTTCTGGGTGAGCAAAAACAGGAAGGCAAAATGCCGCAAAAAAGGGAATAA
GGGCGACACGGAAATGTTGAATACTCATACTCTTCCTTTTTCAATATTATTGAAGCATTTATCAGGGTTA
TTGTCTCATGAGCGGATACATATTTGAATGTATTTAGAAAAATAAACAAATAGGGGTTCCGCGCACATTT
CCCCGAAAAGTGCCACCTGACGTC
